Addgene plasmid #167289: pTRIP-SFFV-mtagBFP-2A RIGI WT
Purpose: Lentiviral expression construct encoding a TagBFP in frame with a self-cleaving wild-type RLR sensor RIG-I
Depositing lab: Agnel Sfeir. Depositing organization: NYU Grossman School of Medicine. Publication: Nuclear sensing of breaks in mitochondrial DNA enhances immune surveillance. Tigano M, Vargas DC, Tremblay-Belzile S, Fu Y, Sfeir A. Nature. 2021 Mar;591(7850):477-481. doi: 10.1038/s41586-021-03269-w. Epub 2021 Feb 24. PubMed 33627873.
Backbone
  Vector backbone: pTRIP-SFFV
  Backbone size w/o insert (bp): 10356
  Total vector size (bp): 13134
  Vector type: Mammalian Expression, Lentiviral
  Selectable markers: TagBFP
Growth in bacteria
  Bacterial resistance: Ampicillin, 100 μg/mL
  Growth temperature: 30°C
  Growth strain: NEB Stable
  Copy number: High Copy
Gene/Insert
  Gene/Insert name: DDX58
  Species: H. sapiens (human)
  Insert size (bp): 2778
  Entrez Gene: RIGI (a.k.a. DDX58, RIG-I, RIG1, RLR-1, SGMRT2)
  Promoter: SFFV
  Tag / fusion protein: tagBFP (N terminal on backbone)
  Cloning method: Restriction Enzyme; 5′ cloning site BamHI (unknown if destroyed); 3′ cloning site XhoI (unknown if destroyed)
  Sequencing primers: 5′ cgcttctgcttcccgagctc; 3′ cttctagccaggcacaatcagc
Terms and licenses: Academic/Nonprofit Terms; Industry Terms: Not Available to Industry
Depositor comments: Please visit https://www.biorxiv.org/content/10.1101/2020.01.31.929075v1 for bioRxiv preprint.
How to cite: pTRIP-SFFV-mtagBFP-2A RIGI WT was a gift from Agnel Sfeir (Addgene plasmid # 167289 ; http://n2t.net/addgene:167289 ; RRID:Addgene_167289)
