[The description below was written by a language model from this plasmid's Addgene catalogue record and pLannotate feature annotations shown in this document.]
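Description:
pTRIP-SFFV-mtagBFP-2A RIGI WT is a 13.1 kb HIV-1-based lentiviral transfer plasmid for expressing wild-type human RIG-I (gene DDX58/RIGI) in mammalian cells. It is propagated in E. coli through a high-copy ColE1/pUC-type origin and selected with ampicillin via the bla gene. The backbone outside the viral region also carries remnants of older vectors, including an SV40 early promoter followed by E. coli gpt fragments, SV40 small t intron and polyadenylation sequences, and fragments of pBR322 elements (tetracycline resistance, bom, rop). These appear to be historical leftovers rather than functional parts of the design.

The viral cassette contains a truncated 5' LTR, the Ψ packaging signal with a partial gag sequence, the Rev response element for Rev-dependent nuclear export of the genomic RNA, and the cPPT/CTS element that aids nuclear import of the reverse-transcribed genome. At the other end is a ΔU3 self-inactivating 3' LTR, which silences LTR promoter activity after integration. No WPRE is annotated. Between these elements, the spleen focus-forming virus LTR promoter drives a single open reading frame in which TagBFP is followed by a 2A self-cleaving peptide and then the full-length RIG-I coding sequence, cloned between BamHI and XhoI sites. The 2A itself is not annotated in the feature table, but it is named in the construct and fits the short gap between the two coding regions. Ribosomal skipping at the 2A yields separate blue fluorescent protein and RIG-I, so transduced cells can be identified or sorted by BFP fluorescence, the only mammalian marker listed. The construct suits stable expression or reconstitution of this cytosolic RNA sensor, and the associated study concerns innate immune signalling triggered by mitochondrial DNA breaks.
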