Features (pLannotate 1.2.2; 30 found; start..end, strand, type, name):
     63..128     +  intron         small t intron: SV40 (simian virus 40) small t antigen intron
    258..278     +  CDS            SV40 NLS: nuclear localization signal of SV40 (simian virus 40) large T antigen
    597..680     +  CDS            large T antigen (fragment): large T antigen from SV40 (simian virus 40)
    703..837     +  polyA_signal   SV40 poly(A) signal: SV40 polyadenylation signal
   1004..1333    +  CDS            nef (fragment): NEF_HV1BR - Experimental evidence at protein level: Swiss-Prot protein existence level 1. Extracellular Nef protein targets CD4(+) T-lymphocytes for apoptosis by interacting with CXCR4 surface receptors (PubMed:14990729). From Human immunodeficiency virus type 1 group M subtype B (isolate BRU/LAI) (HIV-1).
   1381..1638    +  LTR            5' LTR (truncated): truncated 5' long terminal repeat (LTR) from HIV-1
   1685..1810    +  misc_feature   HIV-1 Ψ: packaging signal of human immunodeficiency virus type 1
   1794..2157    +  CDS            HIV-1 gag (fragment): gag protein from human immunodeficiency virus 1; gag
   2303..2536    +  misc_feature   RRE: The Rev response element (RRE) of HIV-1 allows for Rev-dependent mRNA export from the nucleus to the cytoplasm.
   2913..3013    +  CDS            Rev (fragment): human immunodeficiency virus 1 (HIV-1) Rev protein; rev; enhances nuclear export of unspliced and incompletely spliced viral mRNAs
   3058..3175    +  misc_feature   cPPT/CTS: central polypurine tract and central termination sequence of HIV-1
   3315..3722    +  promoter       SFFV promoter: spleen focus-forming virus long terminal repeat (LTR) promoter
   3741..4439    +  CDS            TagBFP: TagBFP is a basic (constitutively fluorescent) blue fluorescent protein published in 2008, derived from Entacmaea quadricolor. It is reported to be a very rapidly-maturing monomer with very low acid sensitivity.
   4512..7286    +  CDS            DDX58: DDX58_HUMAN - Experimental evidence at protein level: Swiss-Prot protein existence level 1. Innate immune receptor that senses cytoplasmic viral nucleic acids and activates a downstream signaling cascade leading to the production of type I interferons and proinflammatory cytokines. Forms a ribonucleoprotein complex with viral RNAs on which it homooligomerizes to form filaments. The homooligomerization allows the recruitment of RNF135 an E3 ubiquitin-protein ligase that activates and amplifies the RIG-I-mediated antiviral signaling in an RNA length-dependent manner through ubiquitination-depend
   7289..7477    +  CDS            nef (fragment): NEF_HV1Z2 - Experimental evidence at protein level: Swiss-Prot protein existence level 1. Extracellular Nef protein targets CD4(+) T-lymphocytes for apoptosis by interacting with CXCR4 surface receptors. From Human immunodeficiency virus type 1 group M subtype D (isolate Z2/CDC-Z34) (HIV-1).
   7479..7510    +  LTR            3' LTR (ΔU3) (fragment): self-inactivating 3' long terminal repeat (LTR) from HIV-1
   7558..7738    +  LTR            5' LTR (truncated): truncated 5' long terminal repeat (LTR) from HIV-1
   8700..8798    -  CDS            TBC1D5 (fragment): TBCD5_HUMAN - Also known as KIAA0210. Experimental evidence at protein level: Swiss-Prot protein existence level 1. May act as a GTPase-activating protein (GAP) for Rab family protein(s). May act as a GAP for RAB7A. Can displace RAB7A and retromer CSC subcomplex from the endosomal membrane to the cytosol; at least retromer displacement seems to require its catalytic activity (PubMed:19531583, PubMed:20923837). Required for retrograde transport of cargo proteins from endosomes to the trans-Golgi network (TGN); the function seems to require its catalytic activity. Involved in regulation of autop
   9204..9483    +  CDS            TcR (fragment): tetracycline efflux protein; tet; confers resistance to tetracycline
   9484..9532    -  misc_feature   bom (fragment): basis of mobility region from pBR322
   9634..9669    -  CDS            rop (fragment): Rop protein, which maintains plasmids at low copy number; rop
   9764..9868    +  promoter       AmpR promoter: bla
   9869..10729   +  CDS            AmpR: β-lactamase; bla; confers resistance to ampicillin, carbenicillin, and related antibiotics
  10900..11488   +  rep_origin     ori: high-copy-number ColE1/pMB1/pBR322/pUC origin of replication
  11671..11727   +  CDS            lacI (fragment): lac repressor; lacI; The lac repressor binds to the lac operator to inhibit transcription in E. coli. This inhibition can be relieved by adding lactose or isopropyl-β-D-thiogalactopyranoside (IPTG).
  11734..12063   +  promoter       SV40 promoter: SV40 enhancer and early promoter
  12263..12382   +  CDS            gpt (fragment): XGPT_ECOLI - Also known as gpp, gxu. Experimental evidence at protein level: Swiss-Prot protein existence level 1. Purine salvage pathway enzyme that catalyzes the transfer of the ribosyl-5-phosphate group from 5-phospho-alpha-D-ribose 1- diphosphate (PRPP) to the N9 position of the 6-oxopurines guanine and xanthine to form the corresponding ribonucleotides GMP (guanosine 5'- monophosphate) and XMP (xanthosine 5'-monophosphate), with the release of PPi. To a lesser extent, also acts on hypoxanthine (PubMed:9100006, PubMed:3886014). Does not ribophosphorylate adenine (PubMed:3886014). From Esch
  12382..12717   +  CDS            gpt (fragment): XGPT_ECOLI - Also known as gpp, gxu. Experimental evidence at protein level: Swiss-Prot protein existence level 1. Purine salvage pathway enzyme that catalyzes the transfer of the ribosyl-5-phosphate group from 5-phospho-alpha-D-ribose 1- diphosphate (PRPP) to the N9 position of the 6-oxopurines guanine and xanthine to form the corresponding ribonucleotides GMP (guanosine 5'- monophosphate) and XMP (xanthosine 5'-monophosphate), with the release of PPi. To a lesser extent, also acts on hypoxanthine (PubMed:9100006, PubMed:3886014). Does not ribophosphorylate adenine (PubMed:3886014). From Esch
  12812..13117   +  CDS            frsA (fragment): FRSA_ECOLI - Also known as yafA. Experimental evidence at protein level: Swiss-Prot protein existence level 1. Catalyzes the hydrolysis of esters (PubMed:15808744). Displays esterase activity toward pNP-butyrate (PubMed:15808744). May stimulate mixed-acid fermentation by acting as a fermentation/respiration switch that down-regulates respiration and up- regulates fermentation rates (PubMed:15169777). From Escherichia coli (strain K12).
  13121..61      +  CDS            small t antigen (fragment) (across the origin): SV40 (simian virus 40) small t antigen
>Addgene plasmid #167289 | pTRIP-SFFV-mtagBFP-2A RIGI WT | addgene full sequence | sequence record 330941 | Addgene NGS Result
AACCTTACTTCTGTGGTGTGACATAATTGGACAAACTACCTACAGAGATTTAAAGCTCTAAGGTAAATAT
AAAATTTTTAAGTGTATAATGTGTTAAACTACTGATTCTAATTGTTTGTGTATTTTAGATTCCAACCTAT
GGAACTGATGAATGGGAGCAGTGGTGGAATGCCTTTAATGAGGAAAACCTGTTTTGCTCAGAAGAAATGC
CATCTAGTGATGATGAGGCTACTGCTGACTCTCAACATTCTACTCCTCCAAAAAAGAAGAGAAAGGTAGA
AGACCCCAAGGACTTTCCTTCAGAATTGCTAAGTTTTTTGAGTCATGCTGTGTTTAGTAATAGAACTCTT
GCTTGCTTTGCTATTTACACCACAAAGGAAAAAGCTGCACTGCTATACAAGAAAATTATGGAAAAATATT
CTGTAACCTTTATAAGTAGGCATAACAGTTATAATCATAACATACTGTTTTTTCTTACTCCACACAGGCA
TAGAGTGTCTGCTATTAATAACTATGCTCAAAAATTGTGTACCTTTAGCTTTTTAATTTGTAAAGGGGTT
AATAAGGAATATTTGATGTATAGTGCCTTGACTAGAGATCATAATCAGCCATACCACATTTGTAGAGGTT
TTACTTGCTTTAAAAAACCTCCCACACCTCCCCCTGAACCTGAAACATAAAATGAATGCAATTGTTGTTG
TTAACTTGTTTATTGCAGCTTATAATGGTTACAAATAAAGCAATAGCATCACAAATTTCACAAATAAAGC
ATTTTTTTCACTGCATTCTAGTTGTGGTTTGTCCAAACTCATCAATGTATCTTATCATGTCTGGATCAAC
TGGATAACTCAAGCTAACCAAAATCATCCCAAACTTCCCACCCCATACCCTATTACCACTGCCAATTACC
TGTGGTTTCATTTACTCTAAACCTGTGATTCCTCTGAATTATTTTCATTTTAAAGAAATTGTATTTGTTA
AATATGTACTACAAACTTAGTAGTTGGAAGGGCTAATTCACTCCCAAAGAAGACAAGATATCCTTGATCT
GTGGATCTACCACACACAAGGCTACTTCCCTGATTAGCAGAACTACACACCAGGGCCAGGGGTCAGATAT
CCACTGACCTTTGGATGGTGCTACAAGCTAGTACCAGTTGAGCCAGATAAGGTAGAAGAGGCCAATAAAG
GAGAGAACACCAGCTTGTTACACCCTGTGAGCCTGCATGGGATGGATGACCCGGAGAGAGAAGTGTTAGA
GTGGAGGTTTGACAGCCGCCTAGCATTTCATCACGTGGCCCGAGAGCTGCATCCGGAGTACTTCAAGAAC
TGCTGATATCGAGCTTGCTACAAGGGACTTTCCGCTGGGGACTTTCCAGGGAGGCGTGGCCTGGGCGGGA
CTGGGGAGTGGCGAGCCCTCAGATCCTGCATATAAGCAGCTGCTTTTTGCCTGTACTGGGTCTCTCTGGT
TAGACCAGATCTGAGCCTGGGAGCTCTCTGGCTAACTAGGGAACCCACTGCTTAAGCCTCAATAAAGCTT
GCCTTGAGTGCTTCAAGTAGTGTGTGCCCGTCTGTTGTGTGACTCTGGTAACTAGAGATCCCTCAGACCC
TTTTAGTCAGTGTGGAAAATCTCTAGCAGTGGCGCCCGAACAGGGACTTGAAAGCGAAAGGGAAACCAGA
GGAGCTCTCTCGACGCAGGACTCGGCTTGCTGAAGCGCGCACGGCAAGAGGCGAGGGGCGGCGACTGGTG
AGTACGCCAAAAATTTTGACTAGCGGAGGCTAGAAGGAGAGAGATGGGTGCGAGAGCGTCAGTATTAAGC
GGGGGAGAATTAGATCGCGATGGGAAAAAATTCGGTTAAGGCCAGGGGGAAAGAAAAAATATAAATTAAA
ACATATAGTATGGGCAAGCAGGGAGCTAGAACGATTCGCAGTTAATCCTGGCCTGTTAGAAACATCAGAA
GGCTGTAGACAAATACTGGGACAGCTACAACCATCCCTTCAGACAGGATCAGAAGAACTTAGATCATTAT
ATAATACAGTAGCAACCCTCTATTGTGTGCATCAAAGGATAGAGATAAAAGACACCAAGGAAGCTTTAGA
CAAGATAGAGGAAGAGCAAAACAAAAGTAAGACCACCGCACAGCAAGCGGCCGCTGATCTTCAGACCTGG
AGGAGGAGATATGAGGGACAATTGGAGAAGTGAATTATATAAATATAAAGTAGTAAAAATTGAACCATTA
GGAGTAGCACCCACCAAGGCAAAGAGAAGAGTGGTGCAGAGAGAAAAAAGAGCAGTGGGAATAGGAGCTT
TGTTCCTTGGGTTCTTGGGAGCAGCAGGAAGCACTATGGGCGCAGCGTCAATGACGCTGACGGTACAGGC
CAGACAATTATTGTCTGGTATAGTGCAGCAGCAGAACAATTTGCTGAGGGCTATTGAGGCGCAACAGCAT
CTGTTGCAACTCACAGTCTGGGGCATCAAGCAGCTCCAGGCAAGAATCCTGGCTGTGGAAAGATACCTAA
AGGATCAACAGCTCCTGGGGATTTGGGGTTGCTCTGGAAAACTCATTTGCACCACTGCTGTGCCTTGGAA
TGCTAGTTGGAGTAATAAATCTCTGGAACAGATTTGGAATCACACGACCTGGATGGAGTGGGACAGAGAA
ATTAACAATTACACAAGCTTAATACACTCCTTAATTGAAGAATCGCAAAACCAGCAAGAAAAGAATGAAC
AAGAATTATTGGAATTAGATAAATGGGCAAGTTTGTGGAATTGGTTTAACATAACAAATTGGCTGTGGTA
TATAAAATTATTCATAATGATAGTAGGAGGCTTGGTAGGTTTAAGAATAGTTTTTGCTGTACTTTCTATA
GTGAATAGAGTTAGGCAGGGATATTCACCATTATCGTTTCAGACCCACCTCCCAACCCCGAGGGGACCCG
ACAGGCCCGAAGGAATAGAAGAAGAAGGTGGAGAGAGAGACAGAGACAGATCCATTCGATTAGTGAACGG
ATCTCGACGGTATCGCCGAATTCACAAATGGCAGTATTCATCCACAATTTTAAAAGAAAAGGGGGGATTG
GGGGGTACAGTGCAGGGGAAAGAATAGTAGACATAATAGCAACAGACATACAAACTAAAGAATTACAAAA
ACAAATTACAAAAATTCAAAATTTTCGGGTTTATTACAGGGACAGCAGAGATCCACTTTGGCTGATACGC
GTCTGCAGCCCCGATAAAATAAAAGATTTTATTTAGTCTCCAGAAAAAGGGGGGAATGAAAGACCCCACC
TGTAGGTTTGGCAAGCTAGCTGCAGTAACGCCATTTTGCAAGGCATGGAAAAATACCAAACCAAGAATAG
AGAAGTTCAGATCAAGGGCGGGTACATGAAAATAGCTAACGTTGGGCCAAACAGGATATCTGCGGTGAGC
AGTTTCGGCCCCGGCCCGGGGCCAAGAACAGATGGTCACCGCAGTTTCGGCCCCGGCCCGAGGCCAAGAA
CAGATGGTCCCCAGATATGGCCCAACCCTCAGCAGTTTCTTAAGACCCATCAGATGTTTCCAGGCTCCCC
CAAGGACCTGAAATGACCCTGCGCCTTATTTGAATTAACCAATCAGCCTGCTTCTCGCTTCTGTTCGCGC
GCTTCTGCTTCCCGAGCTCTATAAAAGAGCTCACAACCCCTCACTCGGCGCGCCAGTCCTCCGACAGACT
GAGTCGCCCGGGCCGCGGGCTAGCGCCACCATGAGCGAGCTGATTAAGGAGAACATGCACATGAAGCTGT
ACATGGAGGGCACCGTGGACAACCATCACTTCAAGTGCACATCCGAGGGCGAAGGCAAGCCCTACGAGGG
CACCCAGACCATGAGAATCAAGGTGGTCGAGGGCGGCCCTCTCCCCTTCGCCTTCGACATCCTGGCTACT
AGCTTCCTCTACGGCAGCAAGACCTTCATCAACCACACCCAGGGCATCCCCGACTTCTTCAAGCAGTCCT
TCCCTGAGGGCTTCACATGGGAGAGAGTCACCACATACGAAGACGGGGGCGTGCTGACCGCTACCCAGGA
CACCAGCCTCCAGGACGGCTGCCTCATCTACAACGTCAAGATCAGAGGGGTGAACTTCACATCCAACGGC
CCTGTGATGCAGAAGAAAACACTCGGCTGGGAGGCCTTCACCGAGACGCTGTACCCCGCTGACGGCGGCC
TGGAAGGCAGAAACGACATGGCCCTGAAGCTCGTGGGCGGGAGCCATCTGATCGCAAACGCCAAGACCAC
ATATAGATCCAAGAAACCCGCTAAGAACCTCAAGATGCCTGGCGTCTACTATGTGGACTACAGACTGGAA
AGAATCAAGGAGGCCAACAACGAGACCTACGTCGAGCAGCACGAGGTGGCAGTGGCCAGATACTGCGACC
TCCCTAGCAAACTGGGGCACAAGCTTAATGGAAGCGGAGCTACTAACTTCAGCCTGCTGAAGCAGGCTGG
AGACGTGGAGGAGAACCCTGGACCTGGATCCATGACCACCGAGCAGCGACGCAGCCTGCAAGCCTTCCAG
GATTATATCCGGAAGACCCTGGACCCTACCTACATCCTGAGCTACATGGCCCCCTGGTTTAGGGAGGAAG
AGGTGCAGTATATTCAGGCTGAGAAAAACAACAAGGGCCCAATGGAGGCTGCCACACTTTTTCTCAAGTT
CCTGTTGGAGCTCCAGGAGGAAGGCTGGTTCCGTGGCTTTTTGGATGCCCTAGACCATGCAGGTTATTCT
GGACTTTATGAAGCCATTGAAAGTTGGGATTTCAAAAAAATTGAAAAGTTGGAGGAGTATAGATTACTTT
TAAAACGTTTACAACCAGAATTTAAAACCAGAATTATCCCAACCGATATCATTTCTGATCTGTCTGAATG
TTTAATTAATCAGGAATGTGAAGAAATTCTACAGATTTGCTCTACTAAGGGGATGATGGCAGGTGCAGAG
AAATTGGTGGAATGCCTTCTCAGATCAGACAAGGAAAACTGGCCCAAAACTTTGAAACTTGCTTTGGAGA
AAGAAAGGAACAAGTTCAGTGAACTGTGGATTGTAGAGAAAGGTATAAAAGATGTTGAAACAGAAGATCT
TGAGGATAAGATGGAAACTTCTGACATACAGATTTTCTACCAAGAAGATCCAGAATGCCAGAATCTTAGT
GAGAATTCATGTCCACCTTCAGAAGTGTCTGATACAAACTTGTACAGCCCATTTAAACCAAGAAATTACC
AATTAGAGCTTGCTTTGCCTGCTATGAAAGGAAAAAACACAATAATATGTGCTCCTACAGGTTGTGGAAA
AACCTTTGTTTCACTGCTTATATGTGAACATCATCTTAAAAAATTCCCACAAGGACAAAAGGGGAAAGTT
GTCTTTTTTGCGAATCAGATCCCAGTGTATGAACAGCAGAAATCTGTATTCTCAAAATACTTTGAAAGAC
ATGGGTATAGAGTTACAGGCATTTCTGGAGCAACAGCTGAGAATGTCCCAGTGGAACAGATTGTTGAGAA
CAATGACATCATCATTTTAACTCCACAGATTCTTGTGAACAACCTTAAAAAGGGAACGATTCCATCACTA
TCCATCTTTACTTTGATGATATTTGATGAATGCCACAACACTAGTAAACAACACCCGTACAATATGATCA
TGTTTAATTATCTAGATCAGAAACTTGGAGGATCTTCAGGCCCACTGCCCCAGGTCATTGGGCTGACTGC
CTCGGTTGGTGTTGGGGATGCCAAAAACACAGATGAAGCCTTGGATTATATCTGCAAGCTGTGTGCTTCT
CTTGATGCGTCAGTGATAGCAACAGTCAAACACAATCTGGAGGAACTGGAGCAAGTTGTTTATAAGCCCC
AGAAGTTTTTCAGGAAAGTGGAATCACGGATTAGCGACAAATTTAAATACATCATAGCTCAGCTGATGAG
GGACACAGAGAGTCTGGCAAAGAGAATCTGCAAAGACCTCGAAAACTTATCTCAAATTCAAAATAGGGAA
TTTGGAACACAGAAATATGAACAATGGATTGTTACAGTTCAGAAAGCATGCATGGTGTTCCAGATGCCAG
ACAAAGATGAAGAGAGCAGGATTTGTAAAGCCCTGTTTTTATACACTTCACATTTGCGGAAATATAATGA
TGCCCTCATTATCAGTGAGCATGCACGAATGAAAGATGCTCTGGATTACTTGAAAGACTTCTTCAGCAAT
GTCCGAGCAGCAGGATTCGATGAGATTGAGCAAGATCTTACTCAGAGATTTGAAGAAAAGCTGCAGGAAC
TAGAAAGTGTTTCCAGGGACCCCAGCAATGAGAATCCTAAACTTGAAGACCTCTGCTTCATCTTACAAGA
AGAGTACCACTTAAACCCAGAGACAATAACAATTCTCTTTGTGAAAACCAGAGCACTTGTGGACGCTTTA
AAAAATTGGATTGAAGGAAATCCTAAACTCAGTTTTCTAAAACCTGGCATATTGACTGGACGTGGCAAAA
CAAATCAGAACACAGGAATGACCCTCCCGGCACAGAAGTGTATATTGGATGCATTCAAAGCCAGTGGAGA
TCACAATATTCTGATTGCCACCTCAGTTGCTGATGAAGGCATTGACATTGCACAGTGCAATCTTGTCATC
CTTTATGAGTATGTGGGCAATGTCATCAAAATGATCCAAACCAGAGGCAGAGGAAGAGCAAGAGGTAGCA
AGTGCTTCCTTCTGACTAGTAATGCTGGTGTAATTGAAAAAGAACAAATAAACATGTACAAAGAAAAAAT
GATGAATGACTCTATTTTACGCCTTCAGACATGGGACGAAGCAGTATTTAGGGAAAAGATTCTGCATATA
CAGACTCATGAAAAATTCATCAGAGATAGTCAAGAAAAACCAAAACCTGTACCTGATAAGGAAAATAAAA
AACTGCTCTGCAGAAAGTGCAAAGCCTTGGCATGTTACACAGCTGACGTAAGAGTGATAGAGGAATGCCA
TTACACTGTGCTTGGAGATGCTTTTAAGGAATGCTTTGTGAGTAGACCACATCCCAAGCCAAAGCAGTTT
TCAAGTTTTGAAAAAAGAGCAAAGATATTCTGTGCCCGACAGAACTGCAGCCATGACTGGGGAATCCATG
TGAAGTACAAGACATTTGAGATTCCAGTTATAAAAATTGAAAGTTTTGTGGTGGAGGATATTGCAACTGG
AGTTCAGACACTGTACTCGAAGTGGAAGGACTTTCATTTTGAGAAGATACCATTTGATCCAGCAGAAATG
TCCAAATGACTCGAGACCTAGAAAAACATGGAGCAATCACAAGTAGCAATACAGCAGCTACCAATGCTGA
TTGTGCCTGGCTAGAAGCACAAGAGGAGGAGGAGGTGGGTTTTCCAGTCACACCTCAGGTACCTTTAAGA
CCAATGACTTACAAGGCAGCTGTAGATCTTAGCCACTTTTTAAAAGAAAAGGGGGGACTGGAAGGGCTAA
TTCACTCCCAACGAAGACAAAATCGTCGAGAGATGCTGCATATAAGCAGCTGCTTTTTGCTTGTACTGGG
TCTCTCTGGTTAGACCAGATCTGAGCCTGGGAGCTCTCTGGCTAACTAGGGAACCCACTGCTTAAGCCTC
AATAAAGCTTGCCTTGAGTGCTTCAAGTAGTGTGTGCCCGTCTGTTGTGTGACTCTGGTAACTAGAGATC
CCTCAGACCCTTTTAGTCAGTGTGGAAAATCTCTAGCAGTAGTAGTTCATGTCATCTTATTATTCAGTAT
TTATAACTTGCAAAGAAATGAATATCAGAGAGTGAGAGGCCTTGACATTATAATAGATTTAGCAGGAATT
GAACTAGGAGTGGAGCACACAGGCAAAGCTGCAGAAGTACTTGGAAGAAGCCACCAGAGATACTCACGAT
TCTGCACATACCTGGCTAATCCCAGATCCTAAGGATTACATTAAGTTTACTAACATTTATATAATGATTT
ATAGTTTAAAGTATAAACTTATCTAATTTACTATTCTGACAGATATTAATTAATCCTCAAATATCATAAG
AGATGATTACTATTATCCCCATTTAACACAAGAGGAAACTGAGAGGGAAAGATGTTGAAGTAATTTTCCC
ACAATTACAGCATCCGTTAGTTACGACTCTATGATCTTCTGACACAAATTCCATTTACTCCTCACCCTAT
GACTCAGTCGAATATATCAAAGTTATGGACATTATGCTAAGTAACAAATTACCCTTTTATATAGTAAATA
CTGAGTAGATTGAGAGAAGAAATTGTTTGCAAACCTGAATAGCTTCAAGAAGAAGAGAAGTGAGGATAAG
AATAACAGTTGTCATTTAACAAGTTTTAACAAGTAACTTGGTTAGAAAGGGATTCAAATGCATAAAGCAA
GGGATAAATTTTTCTGGCAACAAGACTATACAATATAACCTTAAATATGACTTCAAATAATTGTTGGAAC
TTGATAAAACTAATTAAATATTATTGAAGATTATCAATATTATAAATGTAATTTACTTTTAAAAAGGGAA
CATAGAAATGTGTATCATTAGAGTAGAAAACAATCCTTATTATCACAATTTGTCAAAACAAGTTTGTTAT
TAACACAAGTAGAATACTGCATTCAATTAAGTTGACTGCAGATTTTGTGTTTTGTTAAAATTAGAAAGAG
ATAACAACAATTTGAATTATTGAAAGTAACATGTAAATAGTTCTACATACGTTCTTTTGACATCTTGTTC
AATCATTGATCGAAGTTCTTTATCTTGGAAGAATTTGTTCCAAAGACTCTGAAATAAGGAAAACAATCTA
TTATATAGTCTCACACCTTTGTTTTACTTTTAGTGATTTCAATTTAATAATGTAAATGGTTAAAATTTAT
TCTTCTCTGAGATCATTTCACATTGCAGATAGAAAACCTGAGACTGGGGTAATTTTTATTAAAATCTAAT
TTAATCTCAGAAACACATCTTTATTCTAACATCAATTTTTCCAGTTTGATATTATCATATAAAGTCAGCC
TTCCTCATCTGCAGGTTCCACAACAAAAATCCAACCAACTGTGGATCAAAAATATTGGGAAAAAATTAAA
AATAGCAATACAACAATAAAAAAATACAAATCAGAAAAACAGCACAGTATAACAACTTTATTTAGCATTT
ACAATCTATTAGGTATTATAAGTAATCTAGCCAGATCCTCTACGCCGGACGCATCGTGGCCGGCATCACC
GGCGCCACAGGTGCGGTTGCTGGCGCCTATATCGCCGACATCACCGATGGGGAAGATCGGGCTCGCCACT
TCGGGCTCATGAGCGCTTGTTTCGGCGTGGGTATGGTGGCAGGCCCCGTGGCCGGGGGACTGTTGGGCGC
CATCTCCTTGCATGCACCATTCCTTGCGGCGGCGGTGCTCAACGGCCTCAACCTACTACTGGGCTGCTTC
CTAATGCAGGAGTCGCATAAGGGAGAGCGTCGAATGGTGCACTCTCAGTACAATCTGCTCTGATGCCGCA
TAGTTAAGCCAGCCCCGACACCCGCCAACACCCGCTGACGCGCCCTGACGGGCTTGTCTGCTCCCGGCAT
CCGCTTACAGACAAGCTGTGACCGTCTCCGGGAGCTGCATGTGTCAGAGGTTTTCACCGTCATCACCGAA
ACGCGCGAGACGAAAGGGCCTCGTGATACGCCTATTTTTATAGGTTAATGTCATGATAATAATGGTTTCT
TAGACGTCAGGTGGCACTTTTCGGGGAAATGTGCGCGGAACCCCTATTTGTTTATTTTTCTAAATACATT
CAAATATGTATCCGCTCATGAGACAATAACCCTGATAAATGCTTCAATAATATTGAAAAAGGAAGAGTAT
GAGTATTCAACATTTCCGTGTCGCCCTTATTCCCTTTTTTGCGGCATTTTGCCTTCCTGTTTTTGCTCAC
CCAGAAACGCTGGTGAAAGTAAAAGATGCTGAAGATCAGTTGGGTGCACGAGTGGGTTACATCGAACTGG
ATCTCAACAGCGGTAAGATCCTTGAGAGTTTTCGCCCCGAAGAACGTTTTCCAATGATGAGCACTTTTAA
AGTTCTGCTATGTGGCGCGGTATTATCCCGTATTGACGCCGGGCAAGAGCAACTCGGTCGCCGCATACAC
TATTCTCAGAATGACTTGGTTGAGTACTCACCAGTCACAGAAAAGCATCTTACGGATGGCATGACAGTAA
GAGAATTATGCAGTGCTGCCATAACCATGAGTGATAACACTGCGGCCAACTTACTTCTGACAACGATCGG
AGGACCGAAGGAGCTAACCGCTTTTTTGCACAACATGGGGGATCATGTAACTCGCCTTGATCGTTGGGAA
CCGGAGCTGAATGAAGCCATACCAAACGACGAGCGTGACACCACGATGCCTGTAGCAATGGCAACAACGT
TGCGCAAACTATTAACTGGCGAACTACTTACTCTAGCTTCCCGGCAACAATTAATAGACTGGATGGAGGC
GGATAAAGTTGCAGGACCACTTCTGCGCTCGGCCCTTCCGGCTGGCTGGTTTATTGCTGATAAATCTGGA
GCCGGTGAGCGTGGGTCTCGCGGTATCATTGCAGCACTGGGGCCAGATGGTAAGCCCTCCCGTATCGTAG
TTATCTACACGACGGGGAGTCAGGCAACTATGGATGAACGAAATAGACAGATCGCTGAGATAGGTGCCTC
ACTGATTAAGCATTGGTAACTGTCAGACCAAGTTTACTCATATATACTTTAGATTGATTTAAAACTTCAT
TTTTAATTTAAAAGGATCTAGGTGAAGATCCTTTTTGATAATCTCATGACCAAAATCCCTTAACGTGAGT
TTTCGTTCCACTGAGCGTCAGACCCCGTAGAAAAGATCAAAGGATCTTCTTGAGATCCTTTTTTTCTGCG
CGTAATCTGCTGCTTGCAAACAAAAAAACCACCGCTACCAGCGGTGGTTTGTTTGCCGGATCAAGAGCTA
CCAACTCTTTTTCCGAAGGTAACTGGCTTCAGCAGAGCGCAGATACCAAATACTGTTCTTCTAGTGTAGC
CGTAGTTAGGCCACCACTTCAAGAACTCTGTAGCACCGCCTACATACCTCGCTCTGCTAATCCTGTTACC
AGTGGCTGCTGCCAGTGGCGATAAGTCGTGTCTTACCGGGTTGGACTCAAGACGATAGTTACCGGATAAG
GCGCAGCGGTCGGGCTGAACGGGGGGTTCGTGCACACAGCCCAGCTTGGAGCGAACGACCTACACCGAAC
TGAGATACCTACAGCGTGAGCTATGAGAAAGCGCCACGCTTCCCGAAGGGAGAAAGGCGGACAGGTATCC
GGTAAGCGGCAGGGTCGGAACAGGAGAGCGCACGAGGGAGCTTCCAGGGGGAAACGCCTGGTATCTTTAT
AGTCCTGTCGGGTTTCGCCACCTCTGACTTGAGCGTCGATTTTTGTGATGCTCGTCAGGGGGGCGGAGCC
TATGGAAAAACGCCAGCAACGCGGCCTTTTTACGGTTCCTGGCCTTTTGCTGGCCTTTTGCTCACATGTT
CTTTCCTGCGTTATCCCCTGATTCTGTGGATAACCGTATTACCGCCTTTGAGTGAGCTGATACCGCTCGC
CGCAGCCGAACGACCGAGCGCAGCGAGTCAGTGAGCGAGGAAGCGGAAGAGCGCCCAATACGCAAACCGC
CTCTCCCCGCGCGTTGGCCGATTCATTAATGCAGCTGTGGAATGTGTGTCAGTTAGGGTGTGGAAAGTCC
CCAGGCTCCCCAGCAGGCAGAAGTATGCAAAGCATGCATCTCAATTAGTCAGCAACCAGGTGTGGAAAGT
CCCCAGGCTCCCCAGCAGGCAGAAGTATGCAAAGCATGCATCTCAATTAGTCAGCAACCATAGTCCCGCC
CCTAACTCCGCCCATCCCGCCCCTAACTCCGCCCAGTTCCGCCCATTCTCCGCCCCATGGCTGACTAATT
TTTTTTATTTATGCAGAGGCCGAGGCCGCCTCGGCCTCTGAGCTATTCCAGAAGTAGTGAGGAGGCTTTT
TTGGAGGCCTAGGCTTTTGCAAAAAGCTTGGACACAAGACAGGCTTGCGAGATATGTTTGAGAATACCAC
TTTATCCCGCGTCAGGGAGAGGCAGTGCGTAAAAAGACGCGGACTCATGTGAAATACTGGTTTTTAGTGC
GCCAGATCTCTATAATCTCGCGCAACCTATTTTCCCCTCGAACACTTTTTAAGCCGTAGATAAACAGGCT
GGGACACTTCACATGAGCGAAAAATACATCGTCACCTGGGACATGTTGCAGATCCATGCACGTAAACTCG
CAAGCCGACTGATGCCTTCTGAACAATGGAAAGGCATTATTGCCGTAAGCCGTGGCGGTCTGTACCGGGT
GCGTTACTGGCGCGTGAACTGGGTATTCGTCATGTCGATACCGTTTGTATTTCCAGCTACGATCACGACA
ACCAGCGCGAGCTTAAAGTGCTGAAACGCGCAGAAGGCGATGGCGAAGGCTTCATCGTTATTGATGACCT
GGTGGATACCGGTGGTACTGCGGTTGCGATTCGTGAAATGTATCCAAAAGCGCACTTTGTCACCATCTTC
GCAAAACCGGCTGGTCGTCCGCTGGTTGATGACTATGTTGTTGATATCCCGCAAGATACCTGGATTGAAC
AGCCGTGGGATATGGGCGTCGTATTCGTCCCGCCAATCTCCGGTCGCTAATCTTTTCAACGCCTGGCACT
GCCGGGCGTTGTTCTTTTTAACTTCAGGCGGGTTACAATAGTTTCCAGTAAGTATTCTGGAGGCTGCATC
CATGACACAGGCAAACCTGAGCGAAACCCTGTTCAAACCCCGCTTTAAACATCCTGAAACCTCGACGCTA
GTCCGCCGCTTTAATCACGGCGCACAACCGCCTGTGCAGTCGGCCCTTGATGGTAAAACCATCCCTCACT
GGTATCGCATGATTAACCGTCTGATGTGGATCTGGCGCGGCATTGACCCACGCGAAATCCTCGACGTCCA
GGCACGTATTGTGATGAGCGATGCCGAACGTACCGACGATGATTTATACGATACGGTGATTGGCTACCGT
GGCGGCAACTGGATTTATGAGTGGGCCCCGGATCTTTGTGAAGG
